Addgene plasmid #105800: pKK-BI16-TEV-mCherry
Purpose: (Empty Backbone) Concomitant expression of two proteins. One protein is expressed with mCherry fusion tag (at the C-terminus), cleavable by TEV protease; second tag introduced by user.
Depositing lab: Andrzej Dziembowski. Depositing organization: Polish Academy of Sciences, Institute of Biochemistry and Biophysics. Publication: Versatile approach for functional analysis of human proteins and efficient stable cell line generation using FLP-mediated recombination system. Szczesny RJ, Kowalska K, Klosowska-Kosicka K, Chlebowski A, Owczarek EP, Warkocki Z, Kulinski TM, Adamska D, Affek K, Jedroszkowiak A, Kotrys AV, Tomecki R, Krawczyk PS, Borowski LS, Dziembowski A. PLoS One. 2018 Mar 28;13(3):e0194887. doi: 10.1371/journal.pone.0194887. eCollection 2018. PubMed 29590189.
Backbone
  Vector backbone: BI-16 (constructed based on pcDNA5/FRT/TO from Invitrogen)
  Backbone manufacturer: Sammarco & Grabczyk (PMID: 16212928)
  Vector type: Mammalian Expression ; Flp-In competent
  Selectable markers: Hygromycin
  Tag / fusion protein: TEV-mCherry (C terminal on backbone)
Growth in bacteria
  Bacterial resistance: Ampicillin, 100 μg/mL
  Growth temperature: 37°C
  Growth strain: DH5alpha
  Copy number: High Copy
Gene/Insert
  Gene/Insert name: None
  Tag / fusion protein: TEV-mCherry (C terminal on backbone)
Terms and licenses: Academic/Nonprofit Terms; Industry Terms: Not Available to Industry
Depositor comments: This vector is a member of the pKK-BI16 series which belongs to the pKK vector family. It enables concomitant expression of two genes, which transcription is driven by a tetracycline responsive bidirectional CMV promoter. This vector is a derivate of the BI16 plasmid (PMID: 16212928) and is suitable for stable cell line generation using the Flp-In system. One coding sequence is cloned with the universal SLIC protocol (just three universal PCR primers are required to clone a given coding sequence into all vectors from pKK family by a ligation-independent DNA cloning method), the other one can be cloned using SLIC with specifically designed primers (applicable enzymes: Bsp120I, ApaI, MluI, NotI, BspTI, Eco47III, MunI, Psp5II) or conventional restriction-ligase based cloning (see Szczesny RJ et al. for detailed description and protocols; bioRxiv, doi: https://doi.org/10.1101/160101)
How to cite: pKK-BI16-TEV-mCherry was a gift from Andrzej Dziembowski (Addgene plasmid # 105800 ; http://n2t.net/addgene:105800 ; RRID:Addgene_105800)
