[The description below was written by a language model from this plasmid's Addgene catalogue record and pLannotate feature annotations shown in this document.]
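Description:
pKK-BI16-TEV-mCherry is an empty mammalian expression backbone of about 6.1 kb from the pKK vector family. It derives from the BI-16 plasmid, which was itself built on pcDNA5/FRT/TO, and is designed for simultaneous, inducible expression of two proteins from a single integrated copy. In bacteria it is maintained at high copy through a ColE1/pUC-type origin and selected with ampicillin (AmpR under its own bla promoter). A partial f1 origin and remnants of the lac promoter/operator region are also annotated.

The core of the vector is a tetracycline-responsive bidirectional CMV promoter. A shared CMV enhancer fragment is flanked by a CMV promoter on one strand and a truncated CMV promoter on the other, and each is followed by a pair of tet operator sequences (annotated as PLtetO-1 fragments). In cells producing Tet repressor, transcription in both directions should therefore stay off until tetracycline or doxycycline is added. One arm runs into a cloning position followed by a TEV protease cleavage site, mCherry and the bGH polyadenylation signal, so an inserted coding sequence gains a C-terminal red fluorescent tag that TEV can remove. This site accepts inserts by the family's universal SLIC procedure. The opposite arm ends at an HSV TK polyadenylation signal and takes a second gene, with any tag supplied by the user, by SLIC with custom primers or by restriction cloning.

An FRT site sits immediately upstream of a hygromycin resistance gene with no annotated promoter of its own, followed by the SV40 poly(A) signal. This is the usual Flp-In arrangement, in which resistance is expected only after FLP-mediated integration at a genomic FRT landing site, giving isogenic stable lines. The depositor and sequencing-derived records differ by only a few nucleotides and carry the same features.
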