Features (pLannotate 1.2.2; 26 found; start..end, strand, type, name):
     18..252     +  promoter       SV40 promoter (fragment): SV40 enhancer and early promoter
    331..347     +  polyA_signal   bGH poly(A) signal (fragment): bovine growth hormone polyadenylation signal
    438..486     -  polyA_signal   HSV TK poly(A) signal: herpes simplex virus thymidine kinase polyadenylation signal (Cole and Stacy, 1985)
    640..659     -  promoter       PLtetO-1 promoter (fragment): modified phage lambda PL promoter with tet operator sites (Lutz and Bujard, 1997)
    661..680     -  promoter       PLtetO-1 promoter (fragment): modified phage lambda PL promoter with tet operator sites (Lutz and Bujard, 1997)
    682..885     -  promoter       CMV promoter: human cytomegalovirus (CMV) immediate early promoter
    886..1033    -  enhancer       CMV enhancer (fragment): human cytomegalovirus immediate early enhancer; contains an 18-bp deletion relative to the standard CMV enhancer
   1066..1117    +  promoter       CMVd2 promoter: truncated human cytomegalovirus (CMV) immediate early promoter that yields moderately reduced expression relative to the full-length promoter
   1119..1138    +  promoter       PLtetO-1 promoter (fragment): modified phage lambda PL promoter with tet operator sites (Lutz and Bujard, 1997)
   1140..1159    +  promoter       PLtetO-1 promoter (fragment): modified phage lambda PL promoter with tet operator sites (Lutz and Bujard, 1997)
   1188..1204    +  CDS            TEV site (fragment): tobacco etch virus (TEV) protease recognition and cleavage site
   1276..1986    +  CDS            mCherry: monomeric derivative of DsRed fluorescent protein (Shaner et al., 2004) mammalian codon-optimized
   2018..2242    +  polyA_signal   bGH poly(A) signal: bovine growth hormone polyadenylation signal
   2246..2267    +  promoter       SV40 promoter (fragment): SV40 enhancer and early promoter
   2288..2521    +  rep_origin     f1 ori (fragment) (sequence partly withheld): f1 bacteriophage origin of replication; arrow indicates direction of (+) strand synthesis
   2526..2573    +  protein_bind   FRT: FLP-mediated recombination occurs in the 8-bp core sequence TCTAGAAA (Turan and Bode, 2011). FLP recombinase from the Saccharomyces cerevisiae 2μ plasmid
   2581..3603    +  CDS            HygR: aminoglycoside phosphotransferase from E. coli; aph(4)-Ia; confers resistance to hygromycin
   3613..3738    +  CDS            ble (fragment): BLE_KLEPN - Experimental evidence at protein level: Swiss-Prot protein existence level 1. Binding protein with a strong affinity to the bleomycin family of antibiotics. Binds to CL990; an antimitotic-antibiotic compound. From Klebsiella pneumoniae.
   3733..3854    +  polyA_signal   SV40 poly(A) signal: SV40 polyadenylation signal
   3927..3943    -  protein_bind   lac operator: The lac repressor binds to the lac operator to inhibit transcription in E. coli. This inhibition can be relieved by adding lactose or isopropyl-β-D-thiogalactopyranoside (IPTG). lac repressor encoded by lacI
   3951..3981    -  promoter       lac promoter: promoter for the E. coli lac operon
   3996..4017    -  protein_bind   CAP binding site: CAP binding activates transcription in the presence of cAMP. E. coli catabolite activator protein
   4030..4122    -  CDS            lacI (fragment): lac repressor; lacI; The lac repressor binds to the lac operator to inhibit transcription in E. coli. This inhibition can be relieved by adding lactose or isopropyl-β-D-thiogalactopyranoside (IPTG).
   4305..4893    -  rep_origin     ori: high-copy-number ColE1/pMB1/pBR322/pUC origin of replication
   5064..5924    -  CDS            AmpR: β-lactamase; bla; confers resistance to ampicillin, carbenicillin, and related antibiotics
   5925..6029    -  promoter       AmpR promoter: bla
>Addgene plasmid #105800 | pKK-BI16-TEV-mCherry | depositor full sequence | sequence record 200358 | pKK-BI16-TEV-mCherry sequence 6060 bps
GACGGATCGGGAGATCCGCTGTGGAATGTGTGTCAGTTAGGGTGTGGAAAGTCCCCAGGCTCCCCAGCAG
GCAGAAGTATGCAAAGCATGCATCTCAATTAGTCAGCAACCAGGTGTGGAAAGTCCCCAGGCTCCCCAGC
AGGCAGAAGTATGCAAAGCATGCATCTCAATTAGTCAGCAACCATAGTCCCGCCCCTAACTCCGCCCATC
CCGCCCCTAACTCCGCCCAGTTCCGCCCATTCTCCGCTCCATCGTTCAGATCCTTATCGATGCTATGGCA
GGGCCTGCCGCCCCGACGTTGGCTGCGAGCCCTGGGCCTTCACCCGAACTTGGGGGGTGGGGTGGGGAAA
AGGAAGAAACGCGGGCGTATTGGCCCCAATGGGGTCACGGTGGGGTATCGACAGAGTGCCAGCCCTGGGA
CCGAACCCCGCGTTTATGAACAAACGACCCAACACCCGTGCGTTTTATTCTGTCTTTTTATTGCCGTCAT
AGCGCGGGTTCCTTCCGGTATTGTCTCCTTCCGTGTTTCAGTTAGCCTCCCCCATCAGCGAACCGCGGGC
CCTTATCTACGCGTTTCAGAGCGGCCGCACTGATCTTAAGGGTACTAGCGCTGATCGGCAATTGCGAGGT
CCTAGGACGATCTCTATCACTGATAGGGAGATCTCTATCACTGATAGGGAGAGCTCTGCTTATATAGACC
TCCCACCGTACACGCCTACCGCCCATTTGCGTCAATGGGGCGGAGTTGTTACGACATTTTGGAAAGTCCC
GTTGATTTTGGTGCCAAAACAAACTCCCATTGACGTCAATGGGGTGGAGACTTGGAAATCCCCGTGAGTC
AAACCGCTATCCACGCCCATTGATGTACTGCCAAAACCGCATCACCATGGTAATAGCGATGACTAATACG
TAGATGTACTGCCAAGTAGGAAAGTCCCATAAGGTCATGTACTGGGCATAATGCCAGGCGGGCCATTTAC
CGTCATTGACGTCAATAGGGGGCGTACTTGGCATATGATACACTTGATGTACTCTAGAAAAATGTCGTAA
CAACTCCGCCCCATTGACGCAAATGGGCGGTAGGCGTGTACGGTGGGAGGTCTATATAAGCAGAGCTCTC
CCTATCAGTGATAGAGATCTCCCTATCAGTGATAGAGATCGTCAAGCTTGGTACCGAGCTCGGATCCGAA
AACCTGTACTTCCAAGGAACCGGTGGTCACCTGTACAATCGATCCTGCAGGAGCTAGCGAGAATTTGTAT
TTTCAGGGTGATATCATGGTGAGCAAGGGCGAGGAGGATAACATGGCCATCATCAAGGAGTTCATGCGCT
TCAAGGTGCACATGGAGGGCTCCGTGAACGGCCACGAGTTCGAGATCGAGGGCGAGGGCGAGGGCCGCCC
CTACGAGGGCACCCAGACCGCCAAGCTGAAGGTGACCAAGGGTGGCCCCCTGCCCTTCGCCTGGGACATC
CTGTCCCCTCAGTTCATGTACGGCTCCAAGGCCTACGTGAAGCACCCCGCCGACATCCCCGACTACTTGA
AGCTGTCCTTCCCCGAGGGCTTCAAGTGGGAGCGCGTGATGAACTTCGAGGACGGCGGCGTGGTGACCGT
GACCCAGGACTCCTCCCTGCAGGACGGCGAGTTCATCTACAAGGTGAAGCTGCGCGGCACCAACTTCCCC
TCCGACGGCCCCGTAATGCAGAAGAAGACCATGGGCTGGGAGGCCTCCTCCGAGCGGATGTACCCCGAGG
ACGGCGCCCTGAAGGGCGAGATCAAGCAGAGGCTGAAGCTGAAGGACGGCGGCCACTACGACGCTGAGGT
CAAGACCACCTACAAGGCCAAGAAGCCCGTGCAGCTGCCCGGCGCCTACAACGTCAACATCAAGTTGGAC
ATCACCTCCCACAACGAGGACTACACCATCGTGGAACAGTACGAACGCGCCGAGGGCCGCCACTCCACCG
GCGGCATGGACGAGCTGTACAAGTAGCTCGAGGTTTAAACCCGCTGATCAGCCTCGACTGTGCCTTCTAG
TTGCCAGCCATCTGTTGTTTGCCCCTCCCCCGTGCCTTCCTTGACCCTGGAAGGTGCCACTCCCACTGTC
CTTTCCTAATAAAATGAGGAAATTGCATCGCATTGTCTGAGTAGGTGTCATTCTATTCTGGGGGGTGGGG
TGGGGCAGGACAGCAAGGGGGAGGATTGGGAAGACAATAGCAGGCATGCTGGGGATGCGGTGGGCTCTAT
GGCTTCTGAGGCGGAAAGAACCAGCTGGGGCTCTAGGGGGTATCCCC
[124 nt withheld, positions 2288-2411]
C
[91 nt withheld, positions 2413-2503]
AGGGTGATGGTTCACGTACCTAGAAGTTCCTATTCCGAAGTTCCTATTCTCTAGAAAGTATAGGAACTTC
CTTGGCCAAAAAGCCTGAACTCACCGCGACGTCTGTCGAGAAGTTTCTGATCGAAAAGTTCGACAGCGTC
TCCGACCTGATGCAGCTCTCGGAGGGCGAAGAATCTCGTGCTTTCAGCTTCGATGTAGGAGGGCGTGGAT
ATGTCCTGCGGGTAAATAGCTGCGCCGATGGTTTCTACAAAGATCGTTATGTTTATCGGCACTTTGCATC
GGCCGCGCTCCCGATTCCGGAAGTGCTTGACATTGGGGAATTCAGCGAGAGCCTGACCTATTGCATCTCC
CGCCGTGCACAGGGTGTCACGTTGCAAGACCTGCCTGAAACCGAACTGCCCGCTGTTCTGCAGCCGGTCG
CGGAGGCCATGGATGCGATCGCTGCGGCCGATCTTAGCCAGACGAGCGGGTTCGGCCCATTCGGACCGCA
AGGAATCGGTCAATACACTACATGGCGTGATTTCATATGCGCGATTGCTGATCCCCATGTGTATCACTGG
CAAACTGTGATGGACGACACCGTCAGTGCGTCCGTCGCGCAGGCTCTCGATGAGCTGATGCTTTGGGCCG
AGGACTGCCCCGAAGTCCGGCACCTCGTGCACGCGGATTTCGGCTCCAACAATGTCCTGACGGACAATGG
CCGCATAACAGCGGTCATTGACTGGAGCGAGGCGATGTTCGGGGATTCCCAATACGAGGTCGCCAACATC
TTCTTCTGGAGGCCGTGGTTGGCTTGTATGGAGCAGCAGACGCGCTACTTCGAGCGGAGGCATCCGGAGC
TTGCAGGATCGCCGCGGCTCCGGGCGTATATGCTCCGCATTGGTCTTGACCAACTCTATCAGAGCTTGGT
TGACGGCAATTTCGATGATGCAGCTTGGGCGCAGGGTCGATGCGACGCAATCGTCCGATCCGGAGCCGGG
ACTGTCGGGCGTACACAAATCGCCCGCAGAAGCGCGGCCGTCTGGACCGATGGCTGTGTAGAAGTACTCG
CCGATAGTGGAAACCGACGCCCCAGCACTCGTCCGAGGGCAAAGGAATAGCACGTACTACGAGATTTCGA
TTCCACCGCCGCCTTCTATGAAAGGTTGGGCTTCGGAATCGTTTTCCGGGACGCCGGCTGGATGATCCTC
CAGCGCGGGGATCTCATGCTGGAGTTCTTCGCCCACCCCAACTTGTTTATTGCAGCTTATAATGGTTACA
AATAAAGCAATAGCATCACAAATTTCACAAATAAAGCATTTTTTTCACTGCATTCTAGTTGTGGTTTGTC
CAAACTCATCAATGTATCTTATCATGTCTGTATACCGTCGACCTCTAGCTAGAGCTTGGCGTAATCATGG
TCATAGCTGTTTCCTGTGTGAAATTGTTATCCGCTCACAATTCCACACAACATACGAGCCGGAAGCATAA
AGTGTAAAGCCTGGGGTGCCTAATGAGTGAGCTAACTCACATTAATTGCGTTGCGCTCACTGCCCGCTTT
CCAGTCGGGAAACCTGTCGTGCCAGCTGCATTAATGAATCGGCCAACGCGCGGGGAGAGGCGGTTTGCGT
ATTGGGCGCTCTTCCGCTTCCTCGCTCACTGACTCGCTGCGCTCGGTCGTTCGGCTGCGGCGAGCGGTAT
CAGCTCACTCAAAGGCGGTAATACGGTTATCCACAGAATCAGGGGATAACGCAGGAAAGAACATGTGAGC
AAAAGGCCAGCAAAAGGCCAGGAACCGTAAAAAGGCCGCGTTGCTGGCGTTTTTCCATAGGCTCCGCCCC
CCTGACGAGCATCACAAAAATCGACGCTCAAGTCAGAGGTGGCGAAACCCGACAGGACTATAAAGATACC
AGGCGTTTCCCCCTGGAAGCTCCCTCGTGCGCTCTCCTGTTCCGACCCTGCCGCTTACCGGATACCTGTC
CGCCTTTCTCCCTTCGGGAAGCGTGGCGCTTTCTCATAGCTCACGCTGTAGGTATCTCAGTTCGGTGTAG
GTCGTTCGCTCCAAGCTGGGCTGTGTGCACGAACCCCCCGTTCAGCCCGACCGCTGCGCCTTATCCGGTA
ACTATCGTCTTGAGTCCAACCCGGTAAGACACGACTTATCGCCACTGGCAGCAGCCACTGGTAACAGGAT
TAGCAGAGCGAGGTATGTAGGCGGTGCTACAGAGTTCTTGAAGTGGTGGCCTAACTACGGCTACACTAGA
AGAACAGTATTTGGTATCTGCGCTCTGCTGAAGCCAGTTACCTTCGGAAAAAGAGTTGGTAGCTCTTGAT
CCGGCAAACAAACCACCGCTGGTAGCGGTGGTTTTTTTGTTTGCAAGCAGCAGATTACGCGCAGAAAAAA
AGGATCTCAAGAAGATCCTTTGATCTTTTCTACGGGGTCTGACGCTCAGTGGAACGAAAACTCACGTTAA
GGGATTTTGGTCATGAGATTATCAAAAAGGATCTTCACCTAGATCCTTTTAAATTAAAAATGAAGTTTTA
AATCAATCTAAAGTATATATGAGTAAACTTGGTCTGACAGTTACCAATGCTTAATCAGTGAGGCACCTAT
CTCAGCGATCTGTCTATTTCGTTCATCCATAGTTGCCTGACTCCCCGTCGTGTAGATAACTACGATACGG
GAGGGCTTACCATCTGGCCCCAGTGCTGCAATGATACCGCGAGACCCACGCTCACCGGCTCCAGATTTAT
CAGCAATAAACCAGCCAGCCGGAAGGGCCGAGCGCAGAAGTGGTCCTGCAACTTTATCCGCCTCCATCCA
GTCTATTAATTGTTGCCGGGAAGCTAGAGTAAGTAGTTCGCCAGTTAATAGTTTGCGCAACGTTGTTGCC
ATTGCTACAGGCATCGTGGTGTCACGCTCGTCGTTTGGTATGGCTTCATTCAGCTCCGGTTCCCAACGAT
CAAGGCGAGTTACATGATCCCCCATGTTGTGCAAAAAAGCGGTTAGCTCCTTCGGTCCTCCGATCGTTGT
CAGAAGTAAGTTGGCCGCAGTGTTATCACTCATGGTTATGGCAGCACTGCATAATTCTCTTACTGTCATG
CCATCCGTAAGATGCTTTTCTGTGACTGGTGAGTACTCAACCAAGTCATTCTGAGAATAGTGTATGCGGC
GACCGAGTTGCTCTTGCCCGGCGTCAATACGGGATAATACCGCGCCACATAGCAGAACTTTAAAAGTGCT
CATCATTGGAAAACGTTCTTCGGGGCGAAAACTCTCAAGGATCTTACCGCTGTTGAGATCCAGTTCGATG
TAACCCACTCGTGCACCCAACTGATCTTCAGCATCTTTTACTTTCACCAGCGTTTCTGGGTGAGCAAAAA
CAGGAAGGCAAAATGCCGCAAAAAAGGGAATAAGGGCGACACGGAAATGTTGAATACTCATACTCTTCCT
TTTTCAATATTATTGAAGCATTTATCAGGGTTATTGTCTCATGAGCGGATACATATTTGAATGTATTTAG
AAAAATAAACAAATAGGGGTTCCGCGCACATTTCCCCGAAAAGTGCCACCTGACGTC
