Features (pLannotate 1.2.2; 26 found; start..end, strand, type, name):
     18..252     +  promoter       SV40 promoter (fragment): SV40 enhancer and early promoter
    331..347     +  polyA_signal   bGH poly(A) signal (fragment): bovine growth hormone polyadenylation signal
    438..486     -  polyA_signal   HSV TK poly(A) signal: herpes simplex virus thymidine kinase polyadenylation signal (Cole and Stacy, 1985)
    640..659     -  promoter       PLtetO-1 promoter (fragment): modified phage lambda PL promoter with tet operator sites (Lutz and Bujard, 1997)
    661..680     -  promoter       PLtetO-1 promoter (fragment): modified phage lambda PL promoter with tet operator sites (Lutz and Bujard, 1997)
    682..885     -  promoter       CMV promoter: human cytomegalovirus (CMV) immediate early promoter
    886..1033    -  enhancer       CMV enhancer (fragment): human cytomegalovirus immediate early enhancer; contains an 18-bp deletion relative to the standard CMV enhancer
   1065..1116    +  promoter       CMVd2 promoter: truncated human cytomegalovirus (CMV) immediate early promoter that yields moderately reduced expression relative to the full-length promoter
   1118..1137    +  promoter       PLtetO-1 promoter (fragment): modified phage lambda PL promoter with tet operator sites (Lutz and Bujard, 1997)
   1139..1158    +  promoter       PLtetO-1 promoter (fragment): modified phage lambda PL promoter with tet operator sites (Lutz and Bujard, 1997)
   1193..1209    +  CDS            TEV site (fragment): tobacco etch virus (TEV) protease recognition and cleavage site
   1281..1991    +  CDS            mCherry: monomeric derivative of DsRed fluorescent protein (Shaner et al., 2004) mammalian codon-optimized
   2023..2247    +  polyA_signal   bGH poly(A) signal: bovine growth hormone polyadenylation signal
   2251..2272    +  promoter       SV40 promoter (fragment): SV40 enhancer and early promoter
   2293..2526    +  rep_origin     f1 ori (fragment) (sequence partly withheld): f1 bacteriophage origin of replication; arrow indicates direction of (+) strand synthesis
   2531..2578    +  protein_bind   FRT: FLP-mediated recombination occurs in the 8-bp core sequence TCTAGAAA (Turan and Bode, 2011). FLP recombinase from the Saccharomyces cerevisiae 2μ plasmid
   2586..3608    +  CDS            HygR: aminoglycoside phosphotransferase from E. coli; aph(4)-Ia; confers resistance to hygromycin
   3618..3743    +  CDS            ble (fragment): BLE_KLEPN - Experimental evidence at protein level: Swiss-Prot protein existence level 1. Binding protein with a strong affinity to the bleomycin family of antibiotics. Binds to CL990; an antimitotic-antibiotic compound. From Klebsiella pneumoniae.
   3738..3859    +  polyA_signal   SV40 poly(A) signal: SV40 polyadenylation signal
   3932..3948    -  protein_bind   lac operator: The lac repressor binds to the lac operator to inhibit transcription in E. coli. This inhibition can be relieved by adding lactose or isopropyl-β-D-thiogalactopyranoside (IPTG). lac repressor encoded by lacI
   3956..3986    -  promoter       lac promoter: promoter for the E. coli lac operon
   4001..4022    -  protein_bind   CAP binding site: CAP binding activates transcription in the presence of cAMP. E. coli catabolite activator protein
   4035..4127    -  CDS            lacI (fragment): lac repressor; lacI; The lac repressor binds to the lac operator to inhibit transcription in E. coli. This inhibition can be relieved by adding lactose or isopropyl-β-D-thiogalactopyranoside (IPTG).
   4310..4898    -  rep_origin     ori: high-copy-number ColE1/pMB1/pBR322/pUC origin of replication
   5069..5929    -  CDS            AmpR: β-lactamase; bla; confers resistance to ampicillin, carbenicillin, and related antibiotics
   5930..6034    -  promoter       AmpR promoter: bla
>Addgene plasmid #105800 | pKK-BI16-TEV-mCherry | addgene full sequence | sequence record 203394 | Addgene NGS Result
GACGGATCGGGAGATCCGCTGTGGAATGTGTGTCAGTTAGGGTGTGGAAAGTCCCCAGGCTCCCCAGCAG
GCAGAAGTATGCAAAGCATGCATCTCAATTAGTCAGCAACCAGGTGTGGAAAGTCCCCAGGCTCCCCAGC
AGGCAGAAGTATGCAAAGCATGCATCTCAATTAGTCAGCAACCATAGTCCCGCCCCTAACTCCGCCCATC
CCGCCCCTAACTCCGCCCAGTTCCGCCCATTCTCCGCTCCATCGTTCAGATCCTTATCGATGCTATGGCA
GGGCCTGCCGCCCCGACGTTGGCTGCGAGCCCTGGGCCTTCACCCGAACTTGGGGGGTGGGGTGGGGAAA
AGGAAGAAACGCGGGCGTATTGGCCCCAATGGGGTCACGGTGGGGTATCGACAGAGTGCCAGCCCTGGGA
CCGAACCCCGCGTTTATGAACAAACGACCCAACACCCGTGCGTTTTATTCTGTCTTTTTATTGCCGTCAT
AGCGCGGGTTCCTTCCGGTATTGTCTCCTTCCGTGTTTCAGTTAGCCTCCCCCATCAGCGAACCGCGGGC
CCTTATCTACGCGTTTCAGAGCGGCCGCACTGATCTTAAGGGTACTAGCGCTGATCGGCAATTGCGAGGT
CCTAGGACGATCTCTATCACTGATAGGGAGATCTCTATCACTGATAGGGAGAGCTCTGCTTATATAGACC
TCCCACCGTACACGCCTACCGCCCATTTGCGTCAATGGGGCGGAGTTGTTACGACATTTTGGAAAGTCCC
GTTGATTTTGGTGCCAAAACAAACTCCCATTGACGTCAATGGGGTGGAGACTTGGAAATCCCCGTGAGTC
AAACCGCTATCCACGCCCATTGATGTACTGCCAAAACCGCATCACCATGGTAATAGCGATGACTAATACG
TAGATGTACTGCCAAGTAGGAAAGTCCCATAAGGTCATGTACTGGGCATAATGCCAGGCGGGCCATTTAC
CGTCATTGACGTCAATAGGGGGCGTACTTGGCATATGATACACTTGATGTACTCTAGAAAATGTCGTAAC
AACTCCGCCCCATTGACGCAAATGGGCGGTAGGCGTGTACGGTGGGAGGTCTATATAAGCAGAGCTCTCC
CTATCAGTGATAGAGATCTCCCTATCAGTGATAGAGATCGTCGGATCTAAGCTTGGTACCGAGCTCGGAT
CCGAAAACCTGTACTTCCAAGGAACCGGTGGTCACCTGTACAATCGATCCTGCAGGAGCTAGCGAGAATT
TGTATTTTCAGGGTGATATCATGGTGAGCAAGGGCGAGGAGGATAACATGGCCATCATCAAGGAGTTCAT
GCGCTTCAAGGTGCACATGGAGGGCTCCGTGAACGGCCACGAGTTCGAGATCGAGGGCGAGGGCGAGGGC
CGCCCCTACGAGGGCACCCAGACCGCCAAGCTGAAGGTGACCAAGGGTGGCCCCCTGCCCTTCGCCTGGG
ACATCCTGTCCCCTCAGTTCATGTACGGCTCCAAGGCCTACGTGAAGCACCCCGCCGACATCCCCGACTA
CTTGAAGCTGTCCTTCCCCGAGGGCTTCAAGTGGGAGCGCGTGATGAACTTCGAGGACGGCGGCGTGGTG
ACCGTGACCCAGGACTCCTCCCTGCAGGACGGCGAGTTCATCTACAAGGTGAAGCTGCGCGGCACCAACT
TCCCCTCCGACGGCCCCGTAATGCAGAAGAAGACCATGGGCTGGGAGGCCTCCTCCGAGCGGATGTACCC
CGAGGACGGCGCCCTGAAGGGCGAGATCAAGCAGAGGCTGAAGCTGAAGGACGGCGGCCACTACGACGCT
GAGGTCAAGACCACCTACAAGGCCAAGAAGCCCGTGCAGCTGCCCGGCGCCTACAACGTCAACATCAAGT
TGGACATCACCTCCCACAACGAGGACTACACCATCGTGGAACAGTACGAACGCGCCGAGGGCCGCCACTC
CACCGGCGGCATGGACGAGCTGTACAAGTAGCTCGAGGTTTAAACCCGCTGATCAGCCTCGACTGTGCCT
TCTAGTTGCCAGCCATCTGTTGTTTGCCCCTCCCCCGTGCCTTCCTTGACCCTGGAAGGTGCCACTCCCA
CTGTCCTTTCCTAATAAAATGAGGAAATTGTATCGCATTGTCTGAGTAGGTGTCATTCTATTCTGGGGGG
TGGGGTGGGGCAGGACAGCAAGGGGGAGGATTGGGAAGACAATAGCAGGCATGCTGGGGATGCGGTGGGC
TCTATGGCTTCTGAGGCGGAAAGAACCAGCTGGGGCTCTAGGGGGTATCCCC
[124 nt withheld, positions 2293-2416]
C
[91 nt withheld, positions 2418-2508]
AGGGTGATGGTTCACGTACCTAGAAGTTCCTATTCCGAAGTTCCTATTCTCTAGAAAGTATAGGAACTTC
CTTGGCCAAAAAGCCTGAACTCACCGCGACGTCTGTCGAGAAGTTTCTGATCGAAAAGTTCGACAGCGTC
TCCGACCTGATGCAGCTCTCGGAGGGCGAAGAATCTCGTGCTTTCAGCTTCGATGTAGGAGGGCGTGGAT
ATGTCCTGCGGGTAAATAGCTGCGCCGATGGTTTCTACAAAGATCGTTATGTTTATCGGCACTTTGCATC
GGCCGCGCTCCCGATTCCGGAAGTGCTTGACATTGGGGAATTCAGCGAGAGCCTGACCTATTGCATCTCC
CGCCGTGCACAGGGTGTCACGTTGCAAGACCTGCCTGAAACCGAACTGCCCGCTGTTCTGCAGCCGGTCG
CGGAGGCCATGGATGCGATCGCTGCGGCCGATCTTAGCCAGACGAGCGGGTTCGGCCCATTCGGACCGCA
AGGAATCGGTCAATACACTACATGGCGTGATTTCATATGCGCGATTGCTGATCCCCATGTGTATCACTGG
CAAACTGTGATGGACGACACCGTCAGTGCGTCCGTCGCGCAGGCTCTCGATGAGCTGATGCTTTGGGCCG
AGGACTGCCCCGAAGTCCGGCACCTCGTGCACGCGGATTTCGGCTCCAACAATGTCCTGACGGACAATGG
CCGCATAACAGCGGTCATTGACTGGAGCGAGGCGATGTTCGGGGATTCCCAATACGAGGTCGCCAACATC
TTCTTCTGGAGGCCGTGGTTGGCTTGTATGGAGCAGCAGACGCGCTACTTCGAGCGGAGGCATCCGGAGC
TTGCAGGATCGCCGCGGCTCCGGGCGTATATGCTCCGCATTGGTCTTGACCAACTCTATCAGAGCTTGGT
TGACGGCAATTTCGATGATGCAGCTTGGGCGCAGGGTCGATGCGACGCAATCGTCCGATCCGGAGCCGGG
ACTGTCGGGCGTACACAAATCGCCCGCAGAAGCGCGGCCGTCTGGACCGATGGCTGTGTAGAAGTACTCG
CCGATAGTGGAAACCGACGCCCCAGCACTCGTCCGAGGGCAAAGGAATAGCACGTACTACGAGATTTCGA
TTCCACCGCCGCCTTCTATGAAAGGTTGGGCTTCGGAATCGTTTTCCGGGACGCCGGCTGGATGATCCTC
CAGCGCGGGGATCTCATGCTGGAGTTCTTCGCCCACCCCAACTTGTTTATTGCAGCTTATAATGGTTACA
AATAAAGCAATAGCATCACAAATTTCACAAATAAAGCATTTTTTTCACTGCATTCTAGTTGTGGTTTGTC
CAAACTCATCAATGTATCTTATCATGTCTGTATACCGTCGACCTCTAGCTAGAGCTTGGCGTAATCATGG
TCATAGCTGTTTCCTGTGTGAAATTGTTATCCGCTCACAATTCCACACAACATACGAGCCGGAAGCATAA
AGTGTAAAGCCTGGGGTGCCTAATGAGTGAGCTAACTCACATTAATTGCGTTGCGCTCACTGCCCGCTTT
CCAGTCGGGAAACCTGTCGTGCCAGCTGCATTAATGAATCGGCCAACGCGCGGGGAGAGGCGGTTTGCGT
ATTGGGCGCTCTTCCGCTTCCTCGCTCACTGACTCGCTGCGCTCGGTCGTTCGGCTGCGGCGAGCGGTAT
CAGCTCACTCAAAGGCGGTAATACGGTTATCCACAGAATCAGGGGATAACGCAGGAAAGAACATGTGAGC
AAAAGGCCAGCAAAAGGCCAGGAACCGTAAAAAGGCCGCGTTGCTGGCGTTTTTCCATAGGCTCCGCCCC
CCTGACGAGCATCACAAAAATCGACGCTCAAGTCAGAGGTGGCGAAACCCGACAGGACTATAAAGATACC
AGGCGTTTCCCCCTGGAAGCTCCCTCGTGCGCTCTCCTGTTCCGACCCTGCCGCTTACCGGATACCTGTC
CGCCTTTCTCCCTTCGGGAAGCGTGGCGCTTTCTCATAGCTCACGCTGTAGGTATCTCAGTTCGGTGTAG
GTCGTTCGCTCCAAGCTGGGCTGTGTGCACGAACCCCCCGTTCAGCCCGACCGCTGCGCCTTATCCGGTA
ACTATCGTCTTGAGTCCAACCCGGTAAGACACGACTTATCGCCACTGGCAGCAGCCACTGGTAACAGGAT
TAGCAGAGCGAGGTATGTAGGCGGTGCTACAGAGTTCTTGAAGTGGTGGCCTAACTACGGCTACACTAGA
AGAACAGTATTTGGTATCTGCGCTCTGCTGAAGCCAGTTACCTTCGGAAAAAGAGTTGGTAGCTCTTGAT
CCGGCAAACAAACCACCGCTGGTAGCGGTGGTTTTTTTGTTTGCAAGCAGCAGATTACGCGCAGAAAAAA
AGGATCTCAAGAAGATCCTTTGATCTTTTCTACGGGGTCTGACGCTCAGTGGAACGAAAACTCACGTTAA
GGGATTTTGGTCATGAGATTATCAAAAAGGATCTTCACCTAGATCCTTTTAAATTAAAAATGAAGTTTTA
AATCAATCTAAAGTATATATGAGTAAACTTGGTCTGACAGTTACCAATGCTTAATCAGTGAGGCACCTAT
CTCAGCGATCTGTCTATTTCGTTCATCCATAGTTGCCTGACTCCCCGTCGTGTAGATAACTACGATACGG
GAGGGCTTACCATCTGGCCCCAGTGCTGCAATGATACCGCGAGACCCACGCTCACCGGCTCCAGATTTAT
CAGCAATAAACCAGCCAGCCGGAAGGGCCGAGCGCAGAAGTGGTCCTGCAACTTTATCCGCCTCCATCCA
GTCTATTAATTGTTGCCGGGAAGCTAGAGTAAGTAGTTCGCCAGTTAATAGTTTGCGCAACGTTGTTGCC
ATTGCTACAGGCATCGTGGTGTCACGCTCGTCGTTTGGTATGGCTTCATTCAGCTCCGGTTCCCAACGAT
CAAGGCGAGTTACATGATCCCCCATGTTGTGCAAAAAAGCGGTTAGCTCCTTCGGTCCTCCGATCGTTGT
CAGAAGTAAGTTGGCCGCAGTGTTATCACTCATGGTTATGGCAGCACTGCATAATTCTCTTACTGTCATG
CCATCCGTAAGATGCTTTTCTGTGACTGGTGAGTACTCAACCAAGTCATTCTGAGAATAGTGTATGCGGC
GACCGAGTTGCTCTTGCCCGGCGTCAATACGGGATAATACCGCGCCACATAGCAGAACTTTAAAAGTGCT
CATCATTGGAAAACGTTCTTCGGGGCGAAAACTCTCAAGGATCTTACCGCTGTTGAGATCCAGTTCGATG
TAACCCACTCGTGCACCCAACTGATCTTCAGCATCTTTTACTTTCACCAGCGTTTCTGGGTGAGCAAAAA
CAGGAAGGCAAAATGCCGCAAAAAAGGGAATAAGGGCGACACGGAAATGTTGAATACTCATACTCTTCCT
TTTTCAATATTATTGAAGCATTTATCAGGGTTATTGTCTCATGAGCGGATACATATTTGAATGTATTTAG
AAAAATAAACAAATAGGGGTTCCGCGCACATTTCCCCGAAAAGTGCCACCTGACGTC
